>Addgene plasmid #86021 | pGL4.23 WT 2014 EBOV Delta-Mucin-Like-Domain | addgene full sequence | sequence record 169918 | Addgene NGS Result
GCTGTATCGAACCACATGATTGGACCAAGAACATAACAGACAAAATTGATCAGATTATTCATGATTTTGT
TGATAAAACCCTTCCGGACCAGGGGGACAATGACAATTGGTGGACAGGATGGAGACAATGGATACCGGCA
GGTATTGGAGTTACAGGTGTTATAATTGCAGTTATCGCTTTATTCTGTATATGCAAATTTGTCTTTTAGT
CTAGAGTCGGGGCGGCCGGCCGCTTCGAGCAGACATGATAAGATACATTGATGAGTTTGGACAAACCACA
ACTAGAATGCAGTGAAAAAAATGCTTTATTTGTGAAATTTGTGATGCTATTGCTTTATTTGTAACCATTA
TAAGCTGCAATAAACAAGTTAACAACAACAATTGCATTCATTTTATGTTTCAGGTTCAGGGGGAGGTGTG
GGAGGTTTTTTAAAGCAAGTAAAACCTCTACAAATGTGGTAAAATCGATAAGGATCCGTCGACCGATGCC
CTTGAGAGCCTTCAACCCAGTCAGCTCCTTCCGGTGGGCGCGGGGCATGACTATCGTCGCCGCACTTATG
ACTGTCTTCTTTATCATGCAACTCGTAGGACAGGTGCCGGCAGCGCTCTTCCGCTTCCTCGCTCACTGAC
TCGCTGCGCTCGGTCGTTCGGCTGCGGCGAGCGGTATCAGCTCACTCAAAGGCGGTAATACGGTTATCCA
CAGAATCAGGGGATAACGCAGGAAAGAACATGTGAGCAAAAGGCCAGCAAAAGGCCAGGAACCGTAAAAA
GGCCGCGTTGCTGGCGTTTTTCCATAGGCTCCGCCCCCCTGACGAGCATCACAAAAATCGACGCTCAAGT
CAGAGGTGGCGAAACCCGACAGGACTATAAAGATACCAGGCGTTTCCCCCTGGAAGCTCCCTCGTGCGCT
CTCCTGTTCCGACCCTGCCGCTTACCGGATACCTGTCCGCCTTTCTCCCTTCGGGAAGCGTGGCGCTTTC
TCATAGCTCACGCTGTAGGTATCTCAGTTCGGTGTAGGTCGTTCGCTCCAAGCTGGGCTGTGTGCACGAA
CCCCCCGTTCAGCCCGACCGCTGCGCCTTATCCGGTAACTATCGTCTTGAGTCCAACCCGGTAAGACACG
ACTTATCGCCACTGGCAGCAGCCACTGGTAACAGGATTAGCAGAGCGAGGTATGTAGGCGGTGCTACAGA
GTTCTTGAAGTGGTGGCCTAACTACGGCTACACTAGAAGAACAGTATTTGGTATCTGCGCTCTGCTGAAG
CCAGTTACCTTCGGAAAAAGAGTTGGTAGCTCTTGATCCGGCAAACAAACCACCGCTGGTAGCGGTGGTT
TTTTTGTTTGCAAGCAGCAGATTACGCGCAGAAAAAAAGGATCTCAAGAAGATCCTTTGATCTTTTCTAC
GGGGTCTGACGCTCAGTGGAACGAAAACTCACGTTAAGGGATTTTGGTCATGAGATTATCAAAAAGGATC
TTCACCTAGATCCTTTTAAATTAAAAATGAAGTTTTAAATCAATCTAAAGTATATATGAGTAAACTTGGT
CTGACAGCGGCCGCAAATGCTAAACCACTGCAGTGGTTACCAGTGCTTGATCAGTGAGGCACCGATCTCA
GCGATCTGCCTATTTCGTTCGTCCATAGTGGCCTGACTCCCCGTCGTGTAGATCACTACGATTCGTGAGG
GCTTACCATCAGGCCCCAGCGCAGCAATGATGCCGCGAGAGCCGCGTTCACCGGCCCCCGATTTGTCAGC
AATGAACCAGCCAGCAGGGAGGGCCGAGCGAAGAAGTGGTCCTGCTACTTTGTCCGCCTCCATCCAGTCT
ATGAGCTGCTGTCGTGATGCTAGAGTAAGAAGTTCGCCAGTGAGTAGTTTCCGAAGAGTTGTGGCCATTG
CTACTGGCATCGTGGTATCACGCTCGTCGTTCGGTATGGCTTCGTTCAACTCTGGTTCCCAGCGGTCAAG
CCGGGTCACATGATCACCCATATTATGAAGAAATGCAGTCAGCTCCTTAGGGCCTCCGATCGTTGTCAGA
AGTAAGTTGGCCGCGGTGTTGTCGCTCATGGTAATGGCAGCACTACACAATTCTCTTACCGTCATGCCAT
CCGTAAGATGCTTTTCCGTGACCGGCGAGTACTCAACCAAGTCGTTTTGTGAGTAGTGTATACGGCGACC
AAGCTGCTCTTGCCCGGCGTCTATACGGGACAACACCGCGCCACATAGCAGTACTTTGAAAGTGCTCATC
ATCGGGAATCGTTCTTCGGGGCGGAAAGACTCAAGGATCTTGCCGCTATTGAGATCCAGTTCGATATAGC
CCACTCTTGCACCCAGTTGATCTTCAGCATCTTTTACTTTCACCAGCGTTTCGGGGTGTGCAAAAACAGG
CAAGCAAAATGCCGCAAAGAAGGGAATGAGTGCGACACGAAAATGTTGGATGCTCATACTCGTCCTTTTT
CAATATTATTGAAGCATTTATCAGGGTTACTAGTACGTCTCTCAAGGATAAGTAAGTAATATTAAGGTAC
GGGAGGTATTGGACAGGCCGCAATAAAATATCTTTATTTTCATTACATCTGTGTGTTGGTTTTTTGTGTG
AATCGATAGTACTAACATACGCTCTCCATCAAAACAAAACGAAACAAAACAAACTAGCAAAATAGGCTGT
CCCCAGTGCAAGTGCAGGTGCCAGAACATTTCTCTGGCCTAACTGGCCGCCAGATATACGCGTTGACATT
GATTATTGACTAGTTATTAATAGTAATCAATTACGGGGTCATTAGTTCATAGCCCATATATGGAGTTCCG
CGTTACATAACTTACGGTAAATGGCCCGCCTGGCTGACCGCCCAACGACCCCCGCCCATTGACGTCAATA
ATGACGTATGTTCCCATAGTAACGCCAATAGGGACTTTCCATTGACGTCAATGGGTGGAGTATTTACGGT
AAACTGCCCACTTGGCAGTACATCAAGTGTATCATATGCCAAGTACGCCCCCTATTGACGTCAATGACGG
TAAATGGCCCGCCTGGCATTATGCCCAGTACATGACCTTATGGGACTTTCCTACTTGGCAGTACATCTAC
GTATTAGTCATCGCTATTACCATGGTGATGCGGTTTTGGCAGTACATCAATGGGCGTGGATAGCGGTTTG
ACTCACGGGGATTTCCAAGTCTCCACCCCATTGACGTCAATGGGAGTTTGTTTTGGCACCAAAATCAACG
GGACTTTCCAAAATGTCGTAACAACTCCGCCCCATTGACGCAAATGGGCGGTAGGCGTGTACGGTGGGGC
CTCGGCGGCCAAGCTTAGACACTAGAGGGTATATAATGGAAGCTCGACTTCCAGCTTGGCAATCCGGTAC
TGTTGGTAAAGCCACCATGGGTGTTACAGGAATATTGCAGTTACCTCGTGATCGATTCAAGAGGACATCA
TTCTTTCTTTGGGTAATTATCCTTTTCCAAAGAACATTTTCCATCCCGCTTGGAGTTATCCACAATAGTA
CATTACAGGTTAGTGATGTCGACAAACTAGTTTGTCGTGACAAACTGTCATCCACAAATCAATTGAGATC
AGTTGGACTGAATCTCGAGGGGAATGGAGTGGCAACTGACGTGCCATCTGCGACTAAAAGATGGGGCTTC
AGGTCCGGTGTCCCACCAAAGGTGGTCAATTATGAAGCTGGTGAATGGGCTGAAAACTGCTACAATCTTG
AAATCAAAAAACCTGACGGGAGTGAGTGTCTACCAGCAGCGCCAGACGGGATTCGGGGCTTCCCCCGGTG
CCGGTATGTGCACAAAGTATCAGGAACGGGACCATGTGCCGGAGACTTTGCCTTCCACAAAGAGGGTGCT
TTCTTCCTGTATGATCGACTTGCTTCCACAGTTATCTACCGAGGAACGACTTTCGCTGAAGGTGTCGTTG
CATTTCTGATACTGCCCCAAGCTAAGAAGGACTTCTTCAGCTCACACCCCTTGAGAGAGCCGGTCAATGC
AACGGAGGACCCGTCGAGTGGCTATTATTCTACCACAATTAGATATCAGGCTACCGGTTTTGGAACTAAT
GAGACAGAGTACTTGTTCGAGGTTGACAATTTGACCTACGTCCAACTTGAATCAAGATTCACACCACAGT
TTCTGCTCCAGCTGAATGAGACAATATATGCAAGTGGGAAGAGGAGCAACACCACGGGAAAACTAATTTG
GAAGGTCAACCCCGAAATTGATACAACAATCGGGGAGTGGGCCTTCTGGGAAACTAAAAAAAACCTCACT
AGAAAAATTCGCAGTGAAGAGTTGTCTTTCGCAGGACTGATCACAGGCGGGAGAAGGACTCGAAGAGAAG
TAATTGTCAATGCTCAACCCAAATGCAACCCCAATTTACATTACTGGACTACTCAGGATGAAGGTGCTGC
AATCGGATTGGCCTGGATACCATATTTCGGGCCAGCAGCCGAAGGAATTTACACAGAGGGGCTAATGCAC
AACCAAGATGGTTTAATCTGTGGGTTGAGGCAGCTGGCCAACGAAACGACTCAAGCTCTCCAACTGTTCC
TGAGAGCCACAACTGAGCTGCGAACCTTTTCAATCCTCAACCGTAAGGCAATTGACTTCCTGCTGCAGCG
ATGGGGTGGCACATGCCACATTTTGGGACCGGACT
Features (pLannotate 1.2.2; 12 found; start..end, strand, type, name):
    249..370     -  polyA_signal   SV40 poly(A) signal: SV40 polyadenylation signal
    393..461     -  CDS            large T antigen (fragment): large T antigen from SV40 (simian virus 40)
    477..609     +  CDS            TcR (fragment): tetracycline efflux protein; tet; confers resistance to tetracycline
    789..1377    -  rep_origin     ori: high-copy-number ColE1/pMB1/pBR322/pUC origin of replication
   1577..2437    -  CDS            AmpR: β-lactamase confers resistance to ampicillin, carbenicillin, and related antibiotics
   2438..2479    -  promoter       AmpR promoter (fragment): bla
   2542..2590    +  polyA_signal   poly(A) signal: synthetic polyadenylation signal
   2604..2695    +  misc_feature   pause site: RNA polymerase II transcriptional pause signal from the human α2 globin gene
   2725..3104    +  enhancer       CMV enhancer: human cytomegalovirus immediate early enhancer
   3105..3288    +  promoter       CMV promoter (fragment): human cytomegalovirus (CMV) immediate early promoter
   3313..3344    +  promoter       minP: minimal TATA-box promoter with low basal activity
   3377..206     +  CDS            GP (fragment) (across the origin): VGP_EBOZ5 - Experimental evidence at protein level: Swiss-Prot protein existence level 1. [GP2]: Acts as a class I viral fusion protein. Under the current model, the protein has at least 3 conformational states: pre- fusion native state, pre-hairpin intermediate state, and post-fusion hairpin state. During viral and target cell membrane fusion, the coiled coil regions (heptad repeats) assume a trimer-of-hairpins structure, positioning the fusion peptide in close proximity to the C-terminal region of the ectodomain. The formation of this structure appears to drive apposition and subsequent fusi
