[The description below was written by a language model from this plasmid's Addgene catalogue record and pLannotate feature annotations shown in this document.]
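Description:
pGL4.23 WT 2014 EBOV Delta-Mucin-Like-Domain is a 4,655 bp mammalian expression plasmid built on the Promega pGL4.23 backbone. It carries the glycoprotein (GP) of the Makona isolate of Zaire ebolavirus in a form that lacks the mucin-like domain. It is maintained in E. coli as a high-copy plasmid through a ColE1/pUC-type origin and is selected with ampicillin via the β-lactamase gene. The catalogue lists the same value (1,488 bp) for both backbone size and insert size; the backbone figure looks like a data-entry duplication, since it does not fit the total length.

The backbone was modified by inserting the human CMV immediate-early enhancer and promoter directly upstream of the vector's minimal TATA-box promoter (minP), turning a low-background reporter vector into a strong constitutive expression vector. The GP open reading frame was cloned between NcoI and XbaI sites, which is presumably where the luciferase reporter sits in the parental vector, as no luciferase feature is annotated. In the feature table the GP coding sequence follows minP and spans the numbering origin of the circular sequence. Although it is drawn on the opposite strand in the annotation, the SV40 late polyadenylation signal lies just downstream. A synthetic poly(A) signal and the α2-globin RNA polymerase II pause site upstream of the CMV enhancer are standard pGL4 elements that limit read-through transcription from the backbone. The short SV40 large T antigen and tetracycline-resistance matches are fragmentary hits with no evident function.

"WT" denotes the reference 2014 outbreak GP sequence. The associated publication concerns GP variants with increased infectivity during the 2013–2016 epidemic, so this plasmid likely serves as the baseline, mucin-deleted GP for comparison in mammalian cells, though the record does not describe specific assays.
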