Addgene plasmid #86021: pGL4.23 WT 2014 EBOV Delta-Mucin-Like-Domain
Purpose: Ebola Virus (Makona) Glycoprotein in CMV driven mammalian expression vector
Depositing lab: Jeremy Luban & Pardis Sabeti. Depositing organization: Harvard University. Publication: Ebola Virus Glycoprotein with Increased Infectivity Dominated the 2013-2016 Epidemic. Diehl WE, Lin AE, Grubaugh ND, Carvalho LM, Kim K, Kyawe PP, McCauley SM, Donnard E, Kucukural A, McDonel P, Schaffner SF, Garber M, Rambaut A, Andersen KG, Sabeti PC, Luban J. Cell. 2016 Nov 3;167(4):1088-1098.e6. doi: 10.1016/j.cell.2016.10.014. PubMed 27814506.
Backbone
  Vector backbone: pGL4.23
  Backbone manufacturer: Promega
  Backbone size w/o insert (bp): 1488
  Total vector size (bp): 4655
  Modifications to backbone: CMV IE promoter/enhancer inserted upstream of minimal promoter
  Vector type: Mammalian Expression
Growth in bacteria
  Bacterial resistance: Ampicillin, 100 μg/mL
  Growth temperature: 37°C
  Growth strain: DH5alpha
  Copy number: High Copy
Gene/Insert
  Gene/Insert name: Makona Ebola Virus Glycoprotein (alt names: EBOV GP; EBOV Makona GP)
  Species: Zaire ebolavirus - Makona
  Insert size (bp): 1488
  Mutation: Lacks mucin-like domain
  GenBank ID: KJ660346.2 AHX24649.2
  Promoter: CMV IE
  Cloning method: Restriction Enzyme; 5′ cloning site NcoI (not destroyed); 3′ cloning site XbaI (not destroyed)
  Sequencing primers: 5′ CMV F; 3′ SV40 pA R
Terms and licenses: Academic/Nonprofit Terms; Industry Terms: Not Available to Industry
How to cite: pGL4.23 WT 2014 EBOV Delta-Mucin-Like-Domain was a gift from Jeremy Luban & Pardis Sabeti (Addgene plasmid # 86021 ; http://n2t.net/addgene:86021 ; RRID:Addgene_86021)
